>Addgene plasmid #42785 | TAL3322 | depositor partial sequence | sequence record 57905 | TAL3322 sequence 2430 bps
TCTAGAGCTAGCACCATGGACTACAAAGACCATGACGGTGATTATAAAGATCATGACATCGATTACAAGG
ATGACGATGACAAGATGGCCCCCAAGAAGAAGAGGAAGGTGGGCATTCACCGCGGGGTACCTATGGTGGA
CTTGAGGACACTCGGTTATTCGCAACAGCAACAGGAGAAAATCAAGCCTAAGGTCAGGAGCACCGTCGCG
CAACACCACGAGGCGCTTGTGGGGCATGGCTTCACTCATGCGCATATTGTCGCGCTTTCACAGCACCCTG
CGGCGCTTGGGACGGTGGCTGTCAAATACCAAGATATGATTGCGGCCCTGCCCGAAGCCACGCACGAGGC
AATTGTAGGGGTCGGTAAACAGTGGTCGGGAGCGCGAGCACTTGAGGCGCTGCTGACTGTGGCGGGTGAG
CTTAGGGGGCCTCCGCTCCAGCTCGACACCGGGCAGCTGCTGAAGATCGCGAAGAGAGGGGGAGTAACAG
CGGTAGAGGCAGTGCACGCCTGGCGCAATGCGCTCACCGGGGCCCCCTTGAACCTGACCCCAGACCAGGT
AGTCGCAATCGCGAACAATAATGGGGGAAAGCAAGCCCTGGAAACCGTGCAAAGGTTGTTGCCGGTCCTT
TGTCAAGACCACGGCCTTACACCGGAGCAAGTCGTGGCCATTGCAAATAATAACGGTGGCAAACAGGCTC
TTGAGACGGTTCAGAGACTTCTCCCAGTTCTCTGTCAAGCCCACGGGCTGACTCCCGATCAAGTTGTAGC
GATTGCGTCGAACATTGGAGGGAAACAAGCATTGGAGACTGTCCAACGGCTCCTTCCCGTGTTGTGTCAA
GCCCACGGTTTGACGCCTGCACAAGTGGTCGCCATCGCCAGCCATGATGGCGGTAAGCAGGCGCTGGAAA
CAGTACAGCGCCTGCTGCCTGTACTGTGCCAGGATCATGGACTGACCCCAGACCAGGTAGTCGCAATCGC
GTCAAACGGAGGGGGAAAGCAAGCCCTGGAAACCGTGCAAAGGTTGTTGCCGGTCCTTTGTCAAGACCAC
GGCCTTACACCGGAGCAAGTCGTGGCCATTGCAAGCAACATCGGTGGCAAACAGGCTCTTGAGACGGTTC
AGAGACTTCTCCCAGTTCTCTGTCAAGCCCACGGGCTGACTCCCGATCAAGTTGTAGCGATTGCGTCGCA
TGACGGAGGGAAACAAGCATTGGAGACTGTCCAACGGCTCCTTCCCGTGTTGTGTCAAGCCCACGGTTTG
ACGCCTGCACAAGTGGTCGCCATCGCCTCGAATGGCGGCGGTAAGCAGGCGCTGGAAACAGTACAGCGCC
TGCTGCCTGTACTGTGCCAGGATCATGGACTGACCCCAGACCAGGTAGTCGCAATCGCGTCACATGACGG
GGGAAAGCAAGCCCTGGAAACCGTGCAAAGGTTGTTGCCGGTCCTTTGTCAAGACCACGGCCTTACACCG
GAGCAAGTCGTGGCCATTGCATCCCACGACGGTGGCAAACAGGCTCTTGAGACGGTTCAGAGACTTCTCC
CAGTTCTCTGTCAAGCCCACGGGCTGACTCCCGATCAAGTTGTAGCGATTGCGTCCAACGGTGGAGGGAA
ACAAGCATTGGAGACTGTCCAACGGCTCCTTCCCGTGTTGTGTCAAGCCCACGGTTTGACGCCTGCACAA
GTGGTCGCCATCGCCTCCAATATTGGCGGTAAGCAGGCGCTGGAAACAGTACAGCGCCTGCTGCCTGTAC
TGTGCCAGGATCATGGACTGACCCCAGACCAGGTAGTCGCAATCGCGTCACATGACGGGGGAAAGCAAGC
CCTGGAAACCGTGCAAAGGTTGTTGCCGGTCCTTTGTCAAGACCACGGCCTTACACCGGAGCAAGTCGTG
GCCATTGCAAATAATAACGGTGGCAAACAGGCTCTTGAGACGGTTCAGAGACTTCTCCCAGTTCTCTGTC
AAGCCCACGGGCTGACTCCCGATCAAGTTGTAGCGATTGCGTCGAACATTGGAGGGAAACAAGCATTGGA
GACTGTCCAACGGCTCCTTCCCGTGTTGTGTCAAGCCCACGGTTTGACGCCTGCACAAGTGGTCGCCATC
GCCAGCCATGATGGCGGTAAGCAGGCGCTGGAAACAGTACAGCGCCTGCTGCCTGTACTGTGCCAGGATC
ATGGACTGACACCCGAACAGGTGGTCGCCATTGCTAATAATAACGGAGGACGGCCAGCCTTGGAGTCCAT
CGTAGCCCAATTGTCCAGGCCCGATCCCGCGTTGGCTGCGTTAACGAATGACCATCTGGTGGCGTTGGCA
TGTCTTGGTGGACGACCCGCGCTCGATGCAGTCAAAAAGGGTCTGCCTCATGCTCCCGCATTGATCAAAA
GAACCAACCGGCGGATTCCCGAGAGAACTTCCCATCGAGTCGCGGGATCC
