>Addgene plasmid #42785 | TAL3322 | addgene partial sequence | sequence record 64706 | JDS-TALEN-F 5'-TAGGGGTCGGTAAACAGTGG-3'
CGCTGCTGACTGTGGCGGGTGAGCTTAGGGGGCCTCCGCTCCAGCTCGACACCGGGCAGCTGCTGAAGAT
CGCGAAGAGAGGGGGAGTAACAGCGGTAGAGGCAGTGCACGCCTGGCGCAATGCGCTCACCGGGGCCCCC
TTGAACCTGACCCCAGACCAGGTAGTCGCAATCGCGAACAATAATGGGGGAAAGCAAGCCCTGGAAACCG
TGCAAAGGTTGTTGCCGGTCCTTTGTCAAGACCACGGCCTTACACCGGAGCAAGTCGTGGCCATTGCAAA
TAATAACGGTGGCAAACAGGCTCTTGAGACGGTTCAGAGACTTCTCCCAGTTCTCTGTCAAGCCCACGGG
CTGACTCCCGATCAAGTTGTAGCGATTGCGTCGAACATTGGAGGGAAACAAGCATTGGAGACTGTCCAAC
GGCTCCTTCCCGTGTTGTGTCAAGCCCACGGTTTGACGCCTGCACAAGTGGTCGCCATCGCCAGCCATGA
TGGCGGTAAGCAGGCGCTGGAAACAGTACAGCGCCTGCTGCCTGTACTGTGCCAGGATCATGGACTGACC
CCAGACCAGGTAGTCGCAATCGCGTCAAACGGAGGGGGAAAGCAAGCCCTGGAAACCGTGCAAAGGTTGT
TGCCGGTCCTTTGTCAAGACCACGGCCTTACACCGGAGCAAGTCGTGGCCATTGCAAGCAACATCGGTGG
CAAACAGGCTCTTGAGACGGTTCAGAGACTTCTCCCAGTTCTCTGTCAAGCCCACGGGCTGACTCCCGAT
CAAGTTGTAGCGATTGCGTCGCATGACGGAGGGAAACAAGCATTGGAGACTGTCCAACGGCTCCTTCCCG
TGTTGTGTCAAGCCCACGGTTTGACGCCTGCACAAGTGGTCGCCATCGCCTCGAATGGCGGCGGTAAGCA
GGCGCTGGAAACAGTACAGCGCCTGC
