>Addgene plasmid #42785 | TAL3322 | addgene partial sequence | sequence record 65157 | BGH-rev 5'-TAGAAGGCACAGTCGAGG-3'
GGTGATGATGACCGGTACGCGTAGAATCGAGACCGAGGAGAGGGTTAGGGATAGGCTTACCTTCGAAGGG
CCCTTAAAAGTTTATCTCGCCGTTATTAAATTTCCGTCTGACTTCCTCTAAGGTTAATGTGCCGGCTTTA
ATCATTTCTCCACCAATTAAAAGCTCTTCTACACTAAGAACAGCTCCATTACAATTAGTGATATGATTTA
ATCGTGTAAGCTGAGCTTTGTAGTTTCCTTTAAAGTGACCACTCACAAATAAAAACTTAAATTCCGTTAC
AGAAGATGGATAGACTTTCCACCATTCATTAGGGTTGATATGTTTGTTTCGTGTTTGATTTTCTTCGACA
TATCGTTGCATTTCATCTGCTTGGCCAATTGGCAGATTATAACCTCCGCTATAAGCTTTAGTATCCACGA
TCACACCGTAATCAATAGGAGATCCGACAGTATAAATTGCTCCGTCCGGTTTCCTTGATCCACCCAAATG
TTTACCTCTATATCCATAAACTTTCATAAAAAATTCCATTACCTTCATTTCAAGAATTCTATCCTGAGTG
GAATTTCTGGCAATTTCAATTAATTCAATATATTCATGAGGCACATATTTCAATTTATGACGAAGTTCAG
ATTTCTTCTCCTCCAGTTCACTTTTGACTAGTTGGGATCCCGCGACTCGATGGGAAGTTCTCTCGGGAAT
CCGCCGGTTGGTTCTTTTGATCAATGCGGGAGCATGAGGCAGACCCTTTTTGACTGCATCGAGCGCGGGT
CGTCCACCAAGACATGCCAACGCCACCAGATGGTCATTCGTTAACGCAGCCAACGCGGGATCGGGCCTGG
ACAATTGGGCTACGATGGACTCCAAGGCTGG
