>Addgene plasmid #42785 | TAL3322 | addgene partial sequence | sequence record 65158 | CMV-F 5'-CGCAAATGGGCGGTAGGCGTG-3'
ACTAGAGAACCCACTGCTTACTGGCTTATCGAAATTAATACGACTCACTATAGGGAGACCCAAGCTGGCT
AGCACCATGGACTACAAAGACCATGACGGTGATTATAAAGATCATGACATCGATTACAAGGATGACGATG
ACAAGATGGCCCCCAAGAAGAAGAGGAAGGTGGGCATTCACCGCGGGGTACCTATGGTGGACTTGAGGAC
ACTCGGTTATTCGCAACAGCAACAGGAGAAAATCAAGCCTAAGGTCAGGAGCACCGTCGCGCAACACCAC
GAGGCGCTTGTGGGGCATGGCTTCACTCATGCGCATATTGTCGCGCTTTCACAGCACCCTGCGGCGCTTG
GGACGGTGGCTGTCAAATACCAAGATATGATTGCGGCCCTGCCCGAAGCCACGCACGAGGCAATTGTAGG
GGTCGGTAAACAGTGGTCGGGAGCGCGAGCACTTGAGGCGCTGCTGACTGTGGCGGGTGAGCTTAGGGGG
CCTCCGCTCCAGCTCGACACCGGGCAGCTGCTGAAGATCGCGAAGAGAGGGGGAGTAACAGCGGTAGAGG
CAGTGCACGCCTGGCGCAATGCGCTCACCGGGGCCCCCTTGAACCTGACCCCAGACCAGGTAGTCGCAAT
CGCGAACAATAATGGGGGAAAGCAAGCCCTGGAAACCGTGCAAAGGTTGTTGCCGGTCCTTTGTCAAGAC
CACGGCCTTACACCGGAGCAAGTCGTGGCCATTGCAAATAATAACGGTGGCAAACAGGCTCTTGAGACGG
TTCAGAGACTTCTCCCAGTTCTCTGTCAAGCCCACGGGCTGACTCCCGATCAAGTTGTAGCGATTGCGTC
GAACATTGGAGGGAAACAAGCATTGGAGACTGTCCAACGGCTCCTTCC
