[The description below was written by a language model from this plasmid's Addgene catalogue record.]
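Description:
TAL3322 is a TALEN expression plasmid built on the JDS74 backbone, a mammalian expression vector that also carries a T7 promoter. It encodes the "left" monomer of a TALE nuclease pair directed against the zebrafish (D. rerio) nr5a2 gene. The plasmid is maintained at high copy in E. coli under ampicillin selection. The record does not include a feature table, so the origin of replication and other backbone elements are not itemised, although the use of a BGH reverse sequencing primer suggests a BGH polyadenylation region downstream of the coding sequence.

The insert of about 1.6 kb is listed under the gene name nr5a2, but it is not a zebrafish cDNA. It is an engineered array of TAL effector repeats assembled to recognise a specific binding site within nr5a2. This array was cloned by restriction enzyme methods, with both cloning sites destroyed, into a backbone (about 6.4 kb) that supplies the flanking coding sequences. These provide an N-terminal 3X Flag tag for detection and a C-terminal wild-type FokI nuclease domain. Because FokI cleaves only as a dimer, this left monomer is meant to be used with a matching right-half TALEN that binds the opposite strand nearby, so that the two FokI domains meet over the spacer and make a double-strand break. Error-prone repair of that break can then produce disruptive insertions or deletions.

The CMV promoter drives expression in transfected mammalian cells. The T7 designation indicates that the construct can also serve as a template for in vitro transcription, giving mRNA suitable for injection into zebrafish embryos. This fits the associated work on targeted gene disruption in somatic zebrafish cells.
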