Addgene plasmid #42785: TAL3322
Depositing lab: Keith Joung. Depositing organization: Massachusetts General Hospital. Publication: Targeted gene disruption in somatic zebrafish cells using engineered TALENs. Sander JD, Cade L, Khayter C, Reyon D, Peterson RT, Joung JK, Yeh JR. Nat Biotechnol. 2011 Aug 5;29(8):697-8. doi: 10.1038/nbt.1934. PubMed 21822241.
Backbone
  Vector backbone: JDS74
  Backbone manufacturer: Addgene plasmid #32288
  Backbone size w/o insert (bp): 6447
  Vector type: Mammalian Expression ; T7
Growth in bacteria
  Bacterial resistance: Ampicillin, 100 μg/mL
  Growth temperature: 37°C
  Growth strain: XL1 Blue
  Copy number: High Copy
Gene/Insert
  Gene/Insert name: ZebrafishCommunity-nr5a2-left (alt name: nr5a2)
  Species: D. rerio (zebrafish)
  Insert size (bp): 1640
  Entrez Gene: nr5a2 (a.k.a. CH211-212L17.1, ff1a, ftz, ftzf1, sf1, zFF1, zFF1A, zFF1B)
  Promoter: CMV
  Tag / fusion protein: 3X Flag (N terminal on backbone); WT FOKI (C terminal on backbone)
  Cloning method: Restriction Enzyme; 5′ cloning site N/A (destroyed during cloning); 3′ cloning site N/A (destroyed during cloning)
  Sequencing primers: 5′ CMV-F; 3′ BGH-rev
Terms and licenses: Academic/Nonprofit Terms; Industry Terms: Not Available to Industry
Depositor comments: Target binding site: TGGACTACTCCTACGACG It is strongly recommended that users perform a diagnostic digest to verify this plasmid prior to use. For example, a double digest of the plasmid with BamHI and KpnI should result in two bands at 2.3kb and 5.8kb.
How to cite: TAL3322 was a gift from Keith Joung (Addgene plasmid # 42785 ; http://n2t.net/addgene:42785 ; RRID:Addgene_42785)
